LOCUS       Exported 8458 bp ds-DNA circular SYN 13-MAY-2021
DEFINITION  ish1 mCherry insertion cassette with G418 resistance gene.
ACCESSION   .
VERSION     .
KEYWORDS    pMGF169
SOURCE      synthetic DNA construct
  ORGANISM  synthetic DNA construct
REFERENCE   1 (bases 1 to 8458)
  AUTHORS   Gu M, LaJoie D, Chen OS, von Appen A, Ladinsky MS, Redd MJ, Nikolova
            L, Bjorkman PJ, Sundquist WI, Ullman KS, Frost A
  TITLE     LEM2 recruits CHMP7 for ESCRT-mediated nuclear envelope closure in
            fission yeast and human cells.
  JOURNAL   Proc Natl Acad Sci U S A. 2017 Mar 14;114(11):E2166-E2175. doi:
            10.1073/pnas.1613916114. Epub 2017 Feb 27.
  PUBMED    28242692
REFERENCE   2 (bases 1 to 8458)
  AUTHORS   .
  TITLE     Direct Submission
  JOURNAL   Exported May 13, 2021 from SnapGene Server 1.1.58
            http://www.snapgene.com
FEATURES             Location/Qualifiers
     source          1..8458
                     /organism="synthetic DNA construct"
                     /mol_type="other DNA"
     promoter        129..159
                     /label=lac promoter
                     /note="promoter for the E. coli lac operon"
     protein_bind    167..183
                     /label=lac operator
                     /bound_moiety="lac repressor encoded by lacI"
                     /note="The lac repressor binds to the lac operator to
                     inhibit transcription in E. coli. This inhibition can be
                     relieved by adding lactose or
                     isopropyl-beta-D-thiogalactopyranoside (IPTG)."
     primer_bind     191..207
                     /label=M13 rev
                     /note="common sequencing primer, one of multiple similar
                     variants"
     primer_bind     191..207
                     /label=M13 Reverse
                     /note="In lacZ gene. Also called M13-rev"
     CDS             203..730
                     /codon_start=1
                     /gene="lacZ fragment"
                     /product="LacZ-alpha fragment of beta-galactosidase"
                     /label=lacZ-alpha
                     /translation="MTMITDSLAVVLQRRDWENPGVTQLNRLAAHPPFASWRNSEEART
                     DRPSQQLRSLNGEWRFAWFPAPEAVPESWLECDLPEADTVVVPSNWQMHGYDAPIYTNV
                     TYPITVNPPFVPTENPTGCYSLTFNVDESWLQEGQTRIIFDGVGISLSTARCTNASGVR
                     QPSEAVVWLCRS"
     primer_bind     complement(223..240)
                     /label=M13 Forward
                     /note="In lacZ gene. Also called M13-F20 or M13 (-21)
                     Forward"
     primer_bind     complement(223..239)
                     /label=M13 fwd
                     /note="common sequencing primer, one of multiple similar
                     variants"
     primer_bind     complement(232..254)
                     /label=M13/pUC Forward
                     /note="In lacZ gene"
     promoter        832..860
                     /label=tac promoter
                     /note="strong E. coli promoter; hybrid between the trp and
                     lac UV5 promoters"
     protein_bind    868..884
                     /label=lac operator
                     /bound_moiety="lac repressor encoded by lacI"
                     /note="The lac repressor binds to the lac operator to
                     inhibit transcription in E. coli. This inhibition can be
                     relieved by adding lactose or
                     isopropyl-beta-D-thiogalactopyranoside (IPTG)."
     CDS             907..1560
                     /codon_start=1
                     /product="glutathione S-transferase from Schistosoma
                     japonicum"
                     /label=GST
                     /translation="MSPILGYWKIKGLVQPTRLLLEYLEEKYEEHLYERDEGDKWRNKK
                     FELGLEFPNLPYYIDGDVKLTQSMAIIRYIADKHNMLGGCPKERAEISMLEGAVLDIRY
                     GVSRIAYSKDFETLKVDFLSKLPEMLKMFEDRLCHKTYLNGDHVTHPDFMLYDALDVVL
                     YMDPMCLDAFPKLVCFKKRIEAIPQIDKYLKSSKYIAWPLQGWQATFGGGDHPPK"
     primer_bind     1518..1540
                     /label=pGEX 5'
                     /note="pGEX vectors, Glutathione-S-transferase, forward
                     primer"
     CDS             1567..1590
                     /codon_start=1
                     /product="recognition and cleavage site for human
                     rhinovirus 3C and PreScission proteases"
                     /label=HRV 3C site
                     /translation="LEVLFQGP"
     CDS             2185..2895
                     /codon_start=1
                     /product="monomeric derivative of DsRed fluorescent protein
                     (Shaner et al., 2004)"
                     /label=mCherry
                     /note="mammalian codon-optimized"
                     /translation="MVSKGEEDNMAIIKEFMRFKVHMEGSVNGHEFEIEGEGEGRPYEG
                     TQTAKLKVTKGGPLPFAWDILSPQFMYGSKAYVKHPADIPDYLKLSFPEGFKWERVMNF
                     EDGGVVTVTQDSSLQDGEFIYKVKLRGTNFPSDGPVMQKKTMGWEASSERMYPEDGALK
                     GEIKQRLKLKDGGHYDAEVKTTYKAKKPVQLPGAYNVNIKLDITSHNEDYTIVEQYERA
                     EGRHSTGGMDELYK"
     primer_bind     complement(2330..2348)
                     /label=mCherry-R
                     /note="mCherry, reverse primer"
     primer_bind     2598..2617
                     /label=mCherry-F
                     /note="mCherry, forward primer"
     terminator      2916..3103
                     /gene="S. cerevisiae ADH1"
                     /label=ADH1 terminator
                     /note="transcription terminator for the S. cerevisiae
                     alcohol dehydrogenase 1 (ADH1) gene"
     primer_bind     complement(2971..2995)
                     /label=pHybLex-R
                     /note="ADH terminator, reverse primer"
     gene            3178..4534
                     /label=kanMX
                     /note="yeast selectable marker conferring kanamycin
                     resistance (Wach et al., 1994)"
     promoter        3178..3521
                     /label=TEF promoter
                     /note="Ashbya gossypii TEF promoter"
     CDS             3522..4331
                     /codon_start=1
                     /gene="aph(3')-Ia"
                     /product="aminoglycoside phosphotransferase"
                     /label=KanR
                     /note="confers resistance to kanamycin"
                     /translation="MGKEKTHVSRPRLNSNMDADLYGYKWARDNVGQSGATIYRLYGKP
                     DAPELFLKHGKGSVANDVTDEMVRLNWLTEFMPLPTIKHFIRTPDDAWLLTTAIPGKTA
                     FQVLEEYPDSGENIVDALAVFLRRLHSIPVCNCPFNSDRVFRLAQAQSRMNNGLVDASD
                     FDDERNGWPVEQVWKEMHKLLPFSPDSVVTHGDFSLDNLIFDEGKLIGCIDVGRVGIAD
                     RYQDLAILWNCLGEFSPSLQKRLFQKYGIDNPDMNKLQFHLMLDEFF"
     primer_bind     complement(3589..3608)
                     /label=Kan-R
                     /note="Kanamycin resistance gene, reverse primer"
     terminator      4337..4534
                     /label=TEF terminator
                     /note="Ashbya gossypii TEF terminator"
     primer_bind     complement(5157..5179)
                     /label=pGEX 3'
                     /note="pGEX vectors, reverse primer"
     primer_bind     complement(5324..5342)
                     /label=pBRforEco
                     /note="pBR322 vectors, upsteam of EcoRI site, forward
                     primer"
     promoter        5410..5514
                     /gene="bla"
                     /label=AmpR promoter
     CDS             5515..6375
                     /codon_start=1
                     /gene="bla"
                     /product="beta-lactamase"
                     /label=AmpR
                     /note="confers resistance to ampicillin, carbenicillin, and
                     related antibiotics"
                     /translation="MSIQHFRVALIPFFAAFCLPVFAHPETLVKVKDAEDQLGARVGYI
                     ELDLNSGKILESFRPEERFPMMSTFKVLLCGAVLSRVDAGQEQLGRRIHYSQNDLVEYS
                     PVTEKHLTDGMTVRELCSAAITMSDNTAANLLLTTIGGPKELTAFLHNMGDHVTRLDRW
                     EPELNEAIPNDERDTTMPAAMATTLRKLLTGELLTLASRQQLIDWMEADKVAGPLLRSA
                     LPAGWFIADKSGAGERGSRGIIAALGPDGKPSRIVVIYTTGSQATMDERNRQIAEIGAS
                     LIKHW"
     primer_bind     complement(5733..5752)
                     /label=Amp-R
                     /note="Ampicillin resistance gene, reverse primer"
     rep_origin      6546..7134
                     /direction=RIGHT
                     /label=ori
                     /note="high-copy-number ColE1/pMB1/pBR322/pUC origin of
                     replication"
     primer_bind     7035..7054
                     /label=pBR322ori-F
                     /note="pBR322 origin, forward primer"
     primer_bind     7288..7305
                     /label=L4440
                     /note="L4440 vector, forward primer"
     promoter        7378..7455
                     /gene="lacI"
                     /label=lacI promoter
     CDS             7456..80
                     /codon_start=1
                     /gene="lacI"
                     /product="lac repressor"
                     /label=lacI
                     /note="The lac repressor binds to the lac operator to
                     inhibit transcription in E. coli. This inhibition can be
                     relieved by adding lactose or
                     isopropyl-beta-D-thiogalactopyranoside (IPTG)."
                     /translation="MKPVTLYDVAEYAGVSYQTVSRVVNQASHVSAKTREKVEAAMAEL
                     NYIPNRVAQQLAGKQSLLIGVATSSLALHAPSQIVAAIKSRADQLGASVVVSMVERSGV
                     EACKAAVHNLLAQRVSGLIINYPLDDQDAIAVEAACTNVPALFLDVSDQTPINSIIFSH
                     EDGTRLGVEHLVALGHQQIALLAGPLSSVSARLRLAGWHKYLTRNQIQPIAEREGDWSA
                     MSGFQQTMQMLNEGIVPTAMLVANDQMALGAMRAITESGLRVGADISVVGYDDTEDSSC
                     YIPPLTTIKQDFRLLGQTSVDRLLQLSQGQAVKGNQLLPVSLVKRKTTLAPNTQTASPR
                     ALADSLMQLARQVSRLESGQ"
     primer_bind     complement(7475..7494)
                     /label=LacI-R
                     /note="LacI, reverse primer"
ORIGIN
        1 aaaccgcctc tccccgcgcg ttggccgatt cattaatgca gctggcacga caggtttccc
       61 gactggaaag cgggcagtga gcgcaacgca attaatgtaa gttagctcac tcattaggca
      121 ccccaggctt tacactttat gcttccggct cgtatgttgt gtggaattgt gagcggataa
      181 caatttcaca caggaaacag ctatgaccat gattacggat tcactggccg tcgttttaca
      241 acgtcgtgac tgggaaaacc ctggcgttac ccaacttaat cgccttgcag cacatccccc
      301 tttcgccagc tggcgtaata gcgaagaggc ccgcaccgat cgcccttccc aacagttgcg
      361 cagcctgaat ggcgaatggc gctttgcctg gtttccggca ccagaagcgg tgccggaaag
      421 ctggctggag tgcgatcttc ctgaggccga tactgtcgtc gtcccctcaa actggcagat
      481 gcacggttac gatgcgccca tctacaccaa cgtgacctat cccattacgg tcaatccgcc
      541 gtttgttccc acggagaatc cgacgggttg ttactcgctc acatttaatg ttgatgaaag
      601 ctggctacag gaaggccaga cgcgaattat ttttgatggc gttggaatta gcttatcgac
      661 tgcacggtgc accaatgctt ctggcgtcag gcagccatcg gaagctgtgg tatggctgtg
      721 caggtcgtaa atcactgcat aattcgtgtc gctcaaggcg cactcccgtt ctggataatg
      781 ttttttgcgc cgacatcata acggttctgg caaatattct gaaatgagct gttgacaatt
      841 aatcatcggc tcgtataatg tgtggaattg tgagcggata acaatttcac acaggaaaca
      901 gtattcatgt cccctatact aggttattgg aaaattaagg gccttgtgca acccactcga
      961 cttcttttgg aatatcttga agaaaaatat gaagagcatt tgtatgagcg cgatgaaggt
     1021 gataaatggc gaaacaaaaa gtttgaattg ggtttggagt ttcccaatct tccttattat
     1081 attgatggtg atgttaaatt aacacagtct atggccatca tacgttatat agctgacaag
     1141 cacaacatgt tgggtggttg tccaaaagag cgtgcagaga tttcaatgct tgaaggagcg
     1201 gttttggata ttagatacgg tgtttcgaga attgcatata gtaaagactt tgaaactctc
     1261 aaagttgatt ttcttagcaa gctacctgaa atgctgaaaa tgttcgaaga tcgtttatgt
     1321 cataaaacat atttaaatgg tgatcatgta acccatcctg acttcatgtt gtatgacgct
     1381 cttgatgttg ttttatacat ggacccaatg tgcctggatg cgttcccaaa attagtttgt
     1441 tttaaaaaac gtattgaagc tatcccacaa attgataagt acttgaaatc cagcaagtat
     1501 atagcatggc ctttgcaggg ctggcaagcc acgtttggtg gtggcgacca tcctccaaaa
     1561 tcggatctgg aagttctgtt ccaggggccc ctggctgttc ctaattgggc tgcttatttt
     1621 gatactttga gctccaaaga gctttctgcc tggattaagg aatacaaaaa acattaccat
     1681 ggaaaacttc acccatccaa agatcgtgaa catcttttcc aaaatgcctg taatatttat
     1741 cgcgctattg ctgaaaaggc tgacaaatct gttcttcaat cgattcaatc aaagtttcct
     1801 aaggcaactg ttcccggtta tgactcttgg tctaatgaag atctaaagtc tgcactcaag
     1861 gaatatggtg acagtattgg taaggtgttt aatcgtaaag atgctattga acgcttaaag
     1921 cgtcatgata ttttattcta tggtcctgtt gttgccgaca aggctaaatc aggagtctct
     1981 ggcttccttc gacgtgttgc ttcttttatg ggatttggca ctcgcgacgt agctgaaatt
     2041 aagctaggag aaaacattca aaaggtaaaa gatactgcct ctaaagcctc atctgctgta
     2101 tcttcagcag gcgactatgt cgaaactaat gtaaagaaag cccaaagggt tttgggagga
     2161 acgggcggta gtggaggcac tggtatggtg agcaagggcg aggaggataa catggccatc
     2221 atcaaggagt tcatgcgctt caaggtgcac atggagggct ccgtgaacgg ccacgagttc
     2281 gagatcgagg gcgagggcga gggccgcccc tacgagggca cccagaccgc caagctgaag
     2341 gtgaccaagg gtggccccct gcccttcgcc tgggacatcc tgtcccctca gttcatgtac
     2401 ggctccaagg cctacgtgaa gcaccccgcc gacatccccg actacttgaa gctgtccttc
     2461 cccgagggct tcaagtggga gcgcgtgatg aacttcgagg acggcggcgt ggtgaccgtg
     2521 acccaggact cctccctgca ggacggcgag ttcatctaca aggtgaagct gcgcggcacc
     2581 aacttcccct ccgacggccc cgtaatgcag aagaagacca tgggctggga ggcctcctcc
     2641 gagcggatgt accccgagga cggcgccctg aagggcgaga tcaagcagag gctgaagctg
     2701 aaggacggcg gccactacga cgctgaggtc aagaccacct acaaggccaa gaagcccgtg
     2761 cagctgcccg gcgcctacaa cgtcaacatc aagttggaca tcacctccca caacgaggac
     2821 tacaccatcg tggaacagta cgaacgcgcc gagggccgcc actccaccgg cggcatggac
     2881 gagctgtaca agtgaggcgc gccacttcta aataagcgaa tttcttatga tttatgattt
     2941 ttattattaa ataagttata aaaaaaataa gtgtatacaa attttaaagt gactcttagg
     3001 ttttaaaacg aaaattctta ttcttgagta actctttcct gtaggtcagg ttgctttctc
     3061 aggtatagta tgaggtcgct cttattgacc acacctctac cggcagatcc gctagggata
     3121 acagggtaat atagatctgt ttagcttgcc tcgtccccgc cgggtcaccc ggccagcgac
     3181 atggaggccc agaataccct ccttgacagt cttgacgtgc gcagctcagg ggcatgatgt
     3241 gactgtcgcc cgtacattta gcccatacat ccccatgtat aatcatttgc atccatacat
     3301 tttgatggcc gcacggcgcg aagcaaaaat tacggctcct cgctgcagac ctgcgagcag
     3361 ggaaacgctc ccctcacaga cgcgttgaat tgtccccacg ccgcgcccct gtagagaaat
     3421 ataaaaggtt aggatttgcc actgaggttc ttctttcata tacttccttt taaaatcttg
     3481 ctaggataca gttctcacat cacatccgaa cataaacaac catgggtaag gaaaagactc
     3541 acgtttcgag gccgcgatta aattccaaca tggatgctga tttatatggg tataaatggg
     3601 ctcgcgataa tgtcgggcaa tcaggtgcga caatctatcg attgtatggg aagcccgatg
     3661 cgccagagtt gtttctgaaa catggcaaag gtagcgttgc caatgatgtt acagatgaga
     3721 tggtcagact aaactggctg acggaattta tgcctcttcc gaccatcaag cattttatcc
     3781 gtactcctga tgatgcatgg ttactcacca ctgcgatccc cggcaaaaca gcattccagg
     3841 tattagaaga atatcctgat tcaggtgaaa atattgttga tgcgctggca gtgttcctgc
     3901 gccggttgca ttcgattcct gtttgtaatt gtccttttaa cagcgatcgc gtatttcgtc
     3961 tcgctcaggc gcaatcacga atgaataacg gtttggttga tgcgagtgat tttgatgacg
     4021 agcgtaatgg ctggcctgtt gaacaagtct ggaaagaaat gcataagctt ttgccattct
     4081 caccggattc agtcgtcact catggtgatt tctcacttga taaccttatt tttgacgagg
     4141 ggaaattaat aggttgtatt gatgttggac gagtcggaat cgcagaccga taccaggatc
     4201 ttgccatcct atggaactgc ctcggtgagt tttctccttc attacagaaa cggctttttc
     4261 aaaaatatgg tattgataat cctgatatga ataaattgca gtttcatttg atgctcgatg
     4321 agtttttcta atcagtactg acaataaaaa gattcttgtt ttcaagaact tgtcatttgt
     4381 atagtttttt tatattgtag ttgttctatt ttaatcaaat gttagcgtga tttatatttt
     4441 ttttcgcctc gacatcatct gcccagatgc gaagttaagt gcgcagaaag taatatcatg
     4501 cgtcaatcgt atgtgaatgc tggtcgctat actgctgtcg attcgatact aacgccgcca
     4561 tccataaatt gttcatgaac gttcttaatg tctatttata ttatttaaaa agaaggagat
     4621 tacgtctaaa acgagttctc gtttaatata tgacttttaa tgaaatatct atgttcatat
     4681 tcgctactta accttccttg gcaagtaatc catcctattg ttaacattaa tataatccat
     4741 caagatactt ttttattaat ttaagttttt cagaattaga tgttggtgca cctcctccaa
     4801 atctagagct gtggaaagaa ttggtaaaat cttatcgcga tgttcgtgat tctctaaaaa
     4861 ttgcagtaaa acatttctag catattcttt gttaatcaat tctttagaaa tattgcttat
     4921 aacaggtggc tcgaatgaac ctgctgaatc acttgaagct ttgggcaata tttcactgct
     4981 cataacactg gacagctcgc tctcgtgaga tttgacactt tccttttgaa ccttttgctt
     5041 ttcaatgagt tcttttattt catcccttga ctccactaac tcgtttccaa caccgagcgg
     5101 ccgcatcgtg actgactgac gatctgcctc gcgcgtttcg gtgatgacgg tgaaaacctc
     5161 tgacacatgc agctcccgga gacggtcaca gcttgtctgt aagcggatgc cgggagcaga
     5221 caagcccgtc agggcgcgtc agcgggtgtt ggcgggtgtc ggggcgcagc catgacccag
     5281 tcacgtagcg atagcggagt gtataattct tgaagacgaa agggcctcgt gatacgccta
     5341 tttttatagg ttaatgtcat gataataatg gtttcttaga cgtcaggtgg cacttttcgg
     5401 ggaaatgtgc gcggaacccc tatttgttta tttttctaaa tacattcaaa tatgtatccg
     5461 ctcatgagac aataaccctg ataaatgctt caataatatt gaaaaaggaa gagtatgagt
     5521 attcaacatt tccgtgtcgc ccttattccc ttttttgcgg cattttgcct tcctgttttt
     5581 gctcacccag aaacgctggt gaaagtaaaa gatgctgaag atcagttggg tgcacgagtg
     5641 ggttacatcg aactggatct caacagcggt aagatccttg agagttttcg ccccgaagaa
     5701 cgttttccaa tgatgagcac ttttaaagtt ctgctatgtg gcgcggtatt atcccgtgtt
     5761 gacgccgggc aagagcaact cggtcgccgc atacactatt ctcagaatga cttggttgag
     5821 tactcaccag tcacagaaaa gcatcttacg gatggcatga cagtaagaga attatgcagt
     5881 gctgccataa ccatgagtga taacactgcg gccaacttac ttctgacaac gatcggagga
     5941 ccgaaggagc taaccgcttt tttgcacaac atgggggatc atgtaactcg ccttgatcgt
     6001 tgggaaccgg agctgaatga agccatacca aacgacgagc gtgacaccac gatgcctgca
     6061 gcaatggcaa caacgttgcg caaactatta actggcgaac tacttactct agcttcccgg
     6121 caacaattaa tagactggat ggaggcggat aaagttgcag gaccacttct gcgctcggcc
     6181 cttccggctg gctggtttat tgctgataaa tctggagccg gtgagcgtgg gtctcgcggt
     6241 atcattgcag cactggggcc agatggtaag ccctcccgta tcgtagttat ctacacgacg
     6301 gggagtcagg caactatgga tgaacgaaat agacagatcg ctgagatagg tgcctcactg
     6361 attaagcatt ggtaactgtc agaccaagtt tactcatata tactttagat tgatttaaaa
     6421 cttcattttt aatttaaaag gatctaggtg aagatccttt ttgataatct catgaccaaa
     6481 atcccttaac gtgagttttc gttccactga gcgtcagacc ccgtagaaaa gatcaaagga
     6541 tcttcttgag atcctttttt tctgcgcgta atctgctgct tgcaaacaaa aaaaccaccg
     6601 ctaccagcgg tggtttgttt gccggatcaa gagctaccaa ctctttttcc gaaggtaact
     6661 ggcttcagca gagcgcagat accaaatact gtccttctag tgtagccgta gttaggccac
     6721 cacttcaaga actctgtagc accgcctaca tacctcgctc tgctaatcct gttaccagtg
     6781 gctgctgcca gtggcgataa gtcgtgtctt accgggttgg actcaagacg atagttaccg
     6841 gataaggcgc agcggtcggg ctgaacgggg ggttcgtgca cacagcccag cttggagcga
     6901 acgacctaca ccgaactgag atacctacag cgtgagctat gagaaagcgc cacgcttccc
     6961 gaagggagaa aggcggacag gtatccggta agcggcaggg tcggaacagg agagcgcacg
     7021 agggagcttc cagggggaaa cgcctggtat ctttatagtc ctgtcgggtt tcgccacctc
     7081 tgacttgagc gtcgattttt gtgatgctcg tcaggggggc ggagcctatg gaaaaacgcc
     7141 agcaacgcgg cctttttacg gttcctggcc ttttgctggc cttttgctca catgttcttt
     7201 cctgcgttat cccctgattc tgtggataac cgtattaccg cctttgagtg agctgatacc
     7261 gctcgccgca gccgaacgac cgagcgcagc gagtcagtga gcgaggaagc ggaagagcgc
     7321 ctgatgcggt attttctcct tacgcatctg tgcggtattt cacaccgcat aaattccgac
     7381 accatcgaat ggcgcaaaac ctttcgcggt atggcatgat agcgcccgga agagagtcaa
     7441 ttcagggtgg tgaatgtgaa accagtaacg ttatacgatg tcgcagagta tgccggtgtc
     7501 tcttatcaga ccgtttcccg cgtggtgaac caggccagcc acgtttctgc gaaaacgcgg
     7561 gaaaaagtgg aagcggcgat ggcggagctg aattacattc ccaaccgcgt ggcacaacaa
     7621 ctggcgggca aacagtcgtt gctgattggc gttgccacct ccagtctggc cctgcacgcg
     7681 ccgtcgcaaa ttgtcgcggc gattaaatct cgcgccgatc aactgggtgc cagcgtggtg
     7741 gtgtcgatgg tagaacgaag cggcgtcgaa gcctgtaaag cggcggtgca caatcttctc
     7801 gcgcaacgcg tcagtgggct gatcattaac tatccgctgg atgaccagga tgccattgct
     7861 gtggaagctg cctgcactaa tgttccggcg ttatttcttg atgtctctga ccagacaccc
     7921 atcaacagta ttattttctc ccatgaagac ggtacgcgac tgggcgtgga gcatctggtc
     7981 gcattgggtc accagcaaat cgcgctgtta gcgggcccat taagttctgt ctcggcgcgt
     8041 ctgcgtctgg ctggctggca taaatatctc actcgcaatc aaattcagcc gatagcggaa
     8101 cgggaaggcg actggagtgc catgtccggt tttcaacaaa ccatgcaaat gctgaatgag
     8161 ggcatcgttc ccactgcgat gctggttgcc aacgatcaga tggcgctggg cgcaatgcgc
     8221 gccattaccg agtccgggct gcgcgttggt gcggatatct cggtagtggg atacgacgat
     8281 accgaagaca gctcatgtta tatcccgccg ttaaccacca tcaaacagga ttttcgcctg
     8341 ctggggcaaa ccagcgtgga ccgcttgctg caactctctc agggccaggc ggtgaagggc
     8401 aatcagctgt tgcccgtctc actggtgaaa agaaaaacca cgctagcgcc caatacgc
//
