[The description below was written by a language model from this plasmid's Addgene catalogue record and the feature table of its GenBank file.]
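Description:
pMGF169 is an E. coli-propagated plasmid that carries a genomic tagging cassette for the fission yeast (S. pombe) gene ish1. The catalogue calls the backbone a "pGEM GST vector" and classes it as bacterial expression. The annotated features resemble a pGEX-type layout: a tac promoter with lac operator, a Schistosoma japonicum GST coding sequence followed by an HRV 3C (PreScission) protease site, a lacI repressor gene with its own promoter, and a lacZ-alpha fragment. It is maintained through a high-copy ColE1/pUC-type origin and selected with ampicillin via the bla gene. The catalogue gives a total size of about 8.3 kb, while the sequence record is 8,458 bp.

The Gibson-assembled insert of roughly 3.5 kb lies downstream of the GST/3C region. An unannotated stretch between the protease site and mCherry presumably corresponds to the ish1 C-terminal portion described in the catalogue. It is followed by mCherry, the S. cerevisiae ADH1 terminator, and a kanMX module in which the Ashbya gossypii TEF promoter and terminator drive an aminoglycoside phosphotransferase that confers G418 resistance in yeast. Further unannotated sequence after kanMX may provide downstream homology, though the record does not say so.

No yeast promoter or yeast replication origin is listed, which fits the stated purpose as an insertion cassette. The ish1 sequence would direct integration at the chromosomal locus, producing a C-terminal Ish1-mCherry fusion under native control, with integrants selected on G418. GST is listed as an N-terminal tag, but this appears to be a leftover of the backbone rather than part of the yeast product. The associated work concerns nuclear envelope closure, and the fusion would let Ish1 be followed by fluorescence, though the record does not say how it was used.
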