Addgene plasmid #96996: pMGF169
Purpose: ish1 mCherry insertion cassette with G418 resistance gene
Depositing lab: Adam Frost & Wesley Sundquist. Depositing organization: University of Utah. Publication: LEM2 recruits CHMP7 for ESCRT-mediated nuclear envelope closure in fission yeast and human cells. Gu M, LaJoie D, Chen OS, von Appen A, Ladinsky MS, Redd MJ, Nikolova L, Bjorkman PJ, Sundquist WI, Ullman KS, Frost A. Proc Natl Acad Sci U S A. 2017 Mar 14;114(11):E2166-E2175. doi: 10.1073/pnas.1613916114. Epub 2017 Feb 27. PubMed 28242692.
Backbone
  Vector backbone: pGEM GST vector
  Backbone size w/o insert (bp): 4800
  Total vector size (bp): 8300
  Vector type: Bacterial Expression
Growth in bacteria
  Bacterial resistance: Ampicillin, 100 μg/mL
  Growth temperature: 37°C
  Growth strain: DH5alpha
  Copy number: Unknown
Gene/Insert
  Gene/Insert name: ish1
  Species: S. pombe (fission yeast)
  Insert size (bp): 3500
  Mutation: ish1 C-terminal domain fused with mCherry + G418 resistance gene
  Entrez Gene: ish1 (a.k.a. SPBC365.12c)
  Promoter: N/A
  Tag / fusion protein: GST (N terminal on insert); mCherry (C terminal on insert)
  Cloning method: Gibson Cloning
  Sequencing primers: 5′ GCTGTTCCTAATTGGGCTGC; 3′ ctccactaactcgtttccaaca
Terms and licenses: Academic/Nonprofit Terms; Industry Terms: Not Available to Industry
How to cite: pMGF169 was a gift from Adam Frost & Wesley Sundquist (Addgene plasmid # 96996 ; http://n2t.net/addgene:96996 ; RRID:Addgene_96996)
