>Addgene plasmid #96996 | pMGF169 | depositor partial sequence | sequence record 178562 | pMGF169 sequence 7765 bps
NNNNGGAATTGTGAGCGGATAACAATTTCACACAGGAAACAGTATTCATGTCCCCTATACTAGGTTATTG
GAAAATTAAGGGCCTTGTGCAACCCACTCGACTTCTTTTGGAATATCTTGAAGAAAAATATGAAGAGCAT
TTGTATGAGCGCGATGAAGGTGATAAATGGCGAAACAAAAAGTTTGAATTGGGTTTGGAGTTTCCCAATC
TTCCTTATTATATTGATGGTGATGTTAAATTAACACAGTCTATGGCCATCATACGTTATATAGCTGACAA
GCACAACATGTTGGGTGGTTGTCCAAAAGAGCGTGCAGAGATTTCAATGCTTGAAGGAGCGGTTTTGGAT
ATTAGATACGGTGTTTCGAGAATTGCATATAGTAAAGACTTTGAAACTCTCAAAGTTGATTTTCTTAGCA
AGCTACCTGAAATGCTGAAAATGTTCGAAGATCGTTTATGTCATAAAACATATTTAAATGGTGATCATGT
AACCCATCCTGACTTCATGTTGTATGACGCTCTTGATGTTGTTTTATACATGGACCCAATGTGCCTGGAT
GCGTTCCCAAAATTAGTTTGTTTTAAAAAACGTATTGAAGCTATCCCACAAATTGATAAGTACTTGAAAT
CCAGCAAGTATATAGCATGGCCTTTGCAGGGCTGGCAAGCCACGTTTGGTGGTGGCGACCATCCTCCAAA
ATCGGATCTGGAAGTTCTGTTCCAGGGGCCCCTGGCTGTTCCTAATTGGGCTGCTTATTTTGATACTTTG
AGCTCCAAAGAGCTTTCTGCCTGGATTAAGGAATACAAAAAACATTACCATGGAAAACTTCACCCATCCA
AAGATCGTGAACATCTTTTCCAAAATGCCTGTAATATTTATCGCGCTATTGCTGAAAAGGCTGACAAATC
TGTTCTTCAATCGATTCAATCAAAGTTTCCTAAGGCAACTGTTCCCGGTTATGACTCTTGGTCTAATGAA
GATCTAAAGTCTGCACTCAAGGAATATGGTGACAGTATTGGTAAGGTGTTTAATCGTAAAGATGCTATTG
AACGCTTAAAGCGTCATGATATTTTATTCTATGGTCCTGTTGTTGCCGACAAGGCTAAATCAGGAGTCTC
TGGCTTCCTTCGACGTGTTGCTTCTTTTATGGGATTTGGCACTCGCGACGTAGCTGAAATTAAGCTAGGA
GAAAACATTCAAAAGGTAAAAGATACTGCCTCTAAAGCCTCATCTGCTGTATCTTCAGCAGGCGACTATG
TCGAAACTAATGTAAAGAAAGCCCAAAGGGTTTTGGGAGGAACGGGCGGTAGTGGAGGCACTGGTATGGT
GAGCAAGGGCGAGGAGGATAACATGGCCATCATCAAGGAGTTCATGCGCTTCAAGGTGCACATGGAGGGC
TCCGTGAACGGCCACGAGTTCGAGATCGAGGGCGAGGGCGAGGGCCGCCCCTACGAGGGCACCCAGACCG
CCAAGCTGAAGGTGACCAAGGGTGGCCCCCTGCCCTTCGCCTGGGACATCCTGTCCCCTCAGTTCATGTA
CGGCTCCAAGGCCTACGTGAAGCACCCCGCCGACATCCCCGACTACTTGAAGCTGTCCTTCCCCGAGGGC
TTCAAGTGGGAGCGCGTGATGAACTTCGAGGACGGCGGCGTGGTGACCGTGACCCAGGACTCCTCCCTGC
AGGACGGCGAGTTCATCTACAAGGTGAAGCTGCGCGGCACCAACTTCCCCTCCGACGGCCCCGTAATGCA
GAAGAAGACCATGGGCTGGGAGGCCTCCTCCGAGCGGATGTACCCCGAGGACGGCGCCCTGAAGGGCGAG
ATCAAGCAGAGGCTGAAGCTGAAGGACGGCGGCCACTACGACGCTGAGGTCAAGACCACCTACAAGGCCA
AGAAGCCCGTGCAGCTGCCCGGCGCCTACAACGTCAACATCAAGTTGGACATCACCTCCCACAACGAGGA
CTACACCATCGTGGAACAGTACGAACGCGCCGAGGGCCGCCACTCCACCGGCGGCATGGACGAGCTGTAC
AAGTGAGGCGCGCCACTTCTAAATAAGCGAATTTCTTATGATTTATGATTTTTATTATTAAATAAGTTAT
AAAAAAAATAAGTGTATACAAATTTTAAAGTGACTCTTAGGTTTTAAAACGAAAATTCTTATTCTTGAGT
AACTCTTTCCTGTAGGTCAGGTTGCTTTCTCAGGTATAGTATGAGGTCGCTCTTATTGACCACACCTCTA
CCGGCAGATCCGCTAGGGATAACAGGGTAATATAGATCTGTTTAGCTTGCCTCGTCCCCGCCGGGTCACC
CGGCCAGCGACATGGAGGCCCAGAATACCCTCCTTGACAGTCTTGACGTGCGCAGCTCAGGGGCATGATG
TGACTGTCGCCCGTACATTTAGCCCATACATCCCCATGTATAATCATTTGCATCCATACATTTTGATGGC
CGCACGGCGCGAAGCAAAAATTACGGCTCCTCGCTGCAGACCTGCGAGCAGGGAAACGCTCCCCTCACAG
ACGCGTTGAATTGTCCCCACGCCGCGCCCCTGTAGAGAAATATAAAAGGTTAGGATTTGCCACTGAGGTT
CTTCTTTCATATACTTCCTTTTAAAATCTTGCTAGGATACAGTTCTCACATCACATCCGAACATAAACAA
CATGGGTAAGGAAAAGACTCACGTTTCGAGGCCGCGATTAAATTCCAACATGGATGCTGATTTATATGGG
TATAAATGGGCTCGCGATAATGTCGGGCAATCAGGTGCGACAATCTATCGATTGTATGGGAAGCCCGATG
CGCCAGAGTTGTTTCTGAAACATGGCAAAGGTAGCGTTGCCAATGATGTTACAGATGAGATGGTCAGACT
AAACTGGCTGACGGAATTTATGCCTCTTCCGACCATCAAGCATTTTATCCGTACTCCTGATGATGCATGG
TTACTCACCACTGCGATCCCCGGCAAAACAGCATTCCAGGTATTAGAAGAATATCCTGATTCAGGTGAAA
ATATTGTTGATGCGCTGGCAGTGTTCCTGCGCCGGTTGCATTCGATTCCTGTTTGTAATTGTCCTTTTAA
CAGCGATCGCGTATTTCGTCTCGCTCAGGCGCAATCACGAATGAATAACGGTTTGGTTGATGCGAGTGAT
TTTGATGACGAGCGTAATGGCTGGCCTGTTGAACAAGTCTGGAAAGAAATGCATAAGCTTTTGCCATTCT
CACCGGATTCAGTCGTCACTCATGGTGATTTCTCACTTGATAACCTTATTTTTGACGAGGGGAAATTAAT
AGGTTGTATTGATGTTGGACGAGTCGGAATCGCAGACCGATACCAGGATCTTGCCATCCTATGGAACTGC
CTCGGTGAGTTTTCTCCTTCATTACAGAAACGGCTTTTTCAAAAATATGGTATTGATAATCCTGATATGA
ATAAATTGCAGTTTCATTTGATGCTCGATGAGTTTTTCTAATCAGTACTGACAATAAAAAGATTCTTGTT
TTCAAGAACTTGTCATTTGTATAGTTTTTTTATATTGTAGTTGTTCTATTTTAATCAAATGTTAGCGTGA
TTTATATTTTTTTTCGCCTCGACATCATCTGCCCAGATGCGAAGTTAAGTGCGCAGAAAGTAATATCATG
CGTCAATCGTATGTGAATGCTGGTCGCTATACTGCTGTCGATTCGATACTAACGCCGCCATCCATAAATT
GTTCATGAACGTTCTTAATGTCTATTTATATTATTTAAAAAGAAGGAGATTACGTCTAAAACGAGTTCTC
GTTTAATATATGACTTTTAATGAAATATCTATGTTCATATTCGCTACTTAACCTTCCTTGGCAAGTAATC
CATCCTATTGTTAACATTAATATAATCCATCAAGATACTTTTTTATTAATTTAAGTTTTTCAGAATTAGA
TGTTGGTGCACCTCCTCCAAATCTAGAGCTGTGGAAAGAATTGGTAAAATCTTATCGCGATGTTCGTGAT
TCTCTAAAAATTGCAGTAAAACATTTCTAGCATATTCTTTGTTAATCAATTCTTTAGAAATATTGCTTAT
AACAGGTGGCTCGAATGAACCTGCTGAATCACTTGAAGCTTTGGGCAATATTTCACTGCTCATAACACTG
GACAGCTCGCTCTCGTGAGATTTGACACTTTCCTTTTGAACCTTTTGCTTTTCAATGAGTTCTTTTATTT
CATCCCTTGACTCCACTAACTCGTTTCCAACACTCGAGCGGCCGCATCGTGACTGACTGACGATCTGCCT
CGCGCGTTTCGGTGATGACGGTGAAAACCTCTGACACATGCAGCTCCCGGAGACGGTCACAGCTTGTCTG
TAAGCGGATGCCGGGAGCAGACAAGCCCGTCAGGGCGCGTCAGCGGGTGTTGGCGGGTGTCGGGGCGCAG
CCATGACCCAGTCACGTAGCGATAGCGGAGTGTATAATTCTTGAAGACGAAAGGGCCTCGTGATACGCCT
ATTTTTATAGGTTAATGTCATGATAATAATGGTTTCTTAGACGTCAGGTGGCACTTTTCGGGGAAATGTG
CGCGGAACCCCTATTTGTTTATTTTTCTAAATACATTCAAATATGTATCCGCTCATGAGACAATAACCCT
GATAAATGCTTCAATAATATTGAAAAAGGAAGAGTATGAGTATTCAACATTTCCGTGTCGCCCTTATTCC
CTTTTTTGCGGCATTTTGCCTTCCTGTTTTTGCTCACCCAGAAACGCTGGTGAAAGTAAAAGATGCTGAA
GATCAGTTGGGTGCACGAGTGGGTTACATCGAACTGGATCTCAACAGCGGTAAGATCCTTGAGAGTTTTC
GCCCCGAAGAACGTTTTCCAATGATGAGCACTTTTAAAGTTCTGCTATGTGGCGCGGTATTATCCCGTGT
TGACGCCGGGCAAGAGCAACTCGGTCGCCGCATACACTATTCTCAGAATGACTTGGTTGAGTACTCACCA
GTCACAGAAAAGCATCTTACGGATGGCATGACAGTAAGAGAATTATGCAGTGCTGCCATAACCATGAGTG
ATAACACTGCGGCCAACTTACTTCTGACAACGATCGGAGGACCGAAGGAGCTAACCGCTTTTTTGCACAA
CATGGGGGATCATGTAACTCGCCTTGATCGTTGGGAACCGGAGCTGAATGAAGCCATACCAAACGACGAG
CGTGACACCACGATGCCTGCAGCAATGGCAACAACGTTGCGCAAACTATTAACTGGCGAACTACTTACTC
TAGCTTCCCGGCAACAATTAATAGACTGGATGGAGGCGGATAAAGTTGCAGGACCACTTCTGCGCTCGGC
CCTTCCGGCTGGCTGGTTTATTGCTGATAAATCTGGAGCCGGTGAGCGTGGGTCTCGCGGTATCATTGCA
GCACTGGGGCCAGATGGTAAGCCCTCCCGTATCGTAGTTATCTACACGACGGGGAGTCAGGCAACTATGG
ATGAACGAAATAGACAGATCGCTGAGATAGGTGCCTCACTGATTAAGCATTGGTAACTGTCAGACCAAGT
TTACTCATATATACTTTAGATTGATTTAAAACTTCATTTTTAATTTAAAAGGATCTAGGTGAAGATCCTT
TTTGATAATCTCATGACCAAAATCCCTTAACGTGAGTTTTCGTTCCACTGAGCGTCAGACCCCGTAGAAA
AGATCAAAGGATCTTCTTGAGATCCTTTTTTTCTGCGCGTAATCTGCTGCTTGCAAACAAAAAAACCACC
GCTACCAGCGGTGGTTTGTTTGCCGGATCAAGAGCTACCAACTCTTTTTCCGAAGGTAACTGGCTTCAGC
AGAGCGCAGATACCAAATACTGTCCTTCTAGTGTAGCCGTAGTTAGGCCACCACTTCAAGAACTCTGTAG
CACCGCCTACATACCTCGCTCTGCTAATCCTGTTACCAGTGGCTGCTGCCAGTGGCGATAAGTCGTGTCT
TACCGGGTTGGACTCAAGACGATAGTTACCGGATAAGGCGCAGCGGTCGGGCTGAACGGGGGGTTCGTGC
ACACAGCCCAGCTTGGAGCGAACGACCTACACCGAACTGAGATACCTACAGCGTGAGCTATGAGAAAGCG
CCACGCTTCCCGAAGGGAGAAAGGCGGACAGGTATCCGGTAAGCGGCAGGGTCGGAACAGGAGAGCGCAC
GAGGGAGCTTCCAGGGGGAAACGCCTGGTATCTTTATAGTCCTGTCGGGTTTCGCCACCTCTGACTTGAG
CGTCGATTTTTGTGATGCTCGTCAGGGGGGCGGAGCCTATGGAAAAACGCCAGCAACGCGGCCTTTTTAC
GGTTCCTGGCCTTTTGCTGGCCTTTTGCTCACATGTTCTTTCCTGCGTTATCCCCTGATTCTGTGGATAA
CCGTATTACCGCCTTTGAGTGAGCTGATACCGCTCGCCGCAGCCGAACGACCGAGCGCAGCGAGTCAGTG
AGCGAGGAAGCGGAAGAGCGCCTGATGCGGTATTTTCTCCTTACGCATCTGTGCGGTATTTCACACCGCA
TAAATTCCGACACCATCGAATGGTGCAAAACCTTTCGCGGTATGGCATGATAGCGCCCGGAAGAGAGTCA
ATTCAGGGTGGTGAATGTGAAACCAGTAACGTTATACGATGTCGCAGAGTATGCCGGTGTCTCTTATCAG
ACCGTTTCCCGCGTGGTGAACCAGGCCAGCCACGTTTCTGCGAAAACGCGGGAAAAAGTGGAAGCGGCGA
TGGCGGAGCTGAATTACATTCCCAACCGCGTGGCACAACAACTGGCGGGCAAACAGTCGTTGCTGATTGG
CGTTGCCACCTCCAGTCTGGCCCTGCACGCGCCGTCGCAAATTGTCGCGGCGATTAAATCTCGCGCCGAT
CAACTGGGTGCCAGCGTGGTGGTGTCGATGGTAGAACGAAGCGGCGTCGAAGCCTGTAAAGCGGCGGTGC
ACAATCTTCTCGCGCAACGCGTCAGTGGGCTGATCATTAACTATCCGCTGGATGACCAGGATGCCATTGC
TGTGGAAGCTGCCTGCACTAATGTTCCGGCGTTATTTCTTGATGTCTCTGACCAGACACCCATCAACAGT
ATTATTTTCTCCCATGAAGACGGTACGCGACTGGGCGTGGAGCATCTGGTCGCATTGGGTCACCAGCAAA
TCGCGCTGTTAGCGGGCCCATTAAGTTCTGTCTCGGCGCGTCTGCGTCTGGCTGGCTGGCATAAATATCT
CACTCGCAATCAAATTCAGCCGATAGCGGAACGGGAAGGCGACTGGAGTGCCATGTCCGGTTTTCAACAA
ACCATGCAAATGCTGAATGAGGGCATCGTTCCCACTGCGATGCTGGTTGCCAACGATCAGATGGCGCTGG
GCGCAATGCGCGCCATTACCGAGTCCGGGCTGCGCGTTGGTGCGGATATCTCGGTAGTGGGATACGACGA
TACCGAAGACAGCTCATGTTATATCCCGCCGTTAACCACCATCAAACAGGATTTTCGCCTGCTGGGGCAA
ACCAGCGTGGACCGCTTGCTGCAACTCTCTCAGGGCCAGGCGGTGAAGGGCAATCAGCTGTTGCCCGTCT
CACTGGTGAAAAGAAAAACCACCCTGGCGCCCAATACGCAAACCGCCTCTCCCCGCGCGTTGGCCGATTC
ATTAATGCAGCTGGCACGACAGGTTTCCCGACTGGAAAGCGGGCAGTGAGCGCAACGCAATTAATGTGAG
TTAGCTCACTCATTAGGCACCCCAGGCTTTACACTTTATGCTTCCGGCTCGTATGTTGTGTNNNN
